Addgene plasmid #223766: pFastBac-Dual_BNIP3(1-158aa)-EGFP-TEV-GST (W18A/L21A; deltaLIR)
Purpose: Expression of recombinant protein for purification
Depositing lab: Sascha Martens. Depositing organization: University of Vienna. Publication: Reconstitution of BNIP3/NIX-mitophagy initiation reveals hierarchical flexibility of the autophagy machinery. Adriaenssens E, Schaar S, Cook ASI, Stuke JFM, Sawa-Makarska J, Nguyen TN, Ren X, Schuschnig M, Romanov J, Khuu G, Uoselis L, Lazarou M, Hummer G, Hurley JH, Martens S. Nat Cell Biol. 2025 Jul 25. doi: 10.1038/s41556-025-01712-y. PubMed 40715440.
Backbone
  Vector backbone: pFBD
  Vector type: Insect Expression
Growth in bacteria
  Bacterial resistance: Ampicillin, 100 μg/mL
  Growth temperature: 37°C
  Growth strain: DH5alpha
  Copy number: Unknown
Gene/Insert
  Gene/Insert name: BNIP3 soluble part
  Species: H. sapiens (human)
  Mutation: W18A/L21A; deletion of LIR
  Entrez Gene: BNIP3 (a.k.a. HABON, NIP3)
  Tag / fusion protein: EGFP-TEV-GST (C terminal on insert)
  Cloning method: Gibson Cloning
Terms and licenses: Academic/Nonprofit Terms; Industry Terms: Not Available to Industry
Depositor comments: Internal #: SMc2360 . Please visit https://doi.org/10.1101/2024.08.28.609967 for bioRxiv preprint.
How to cite: pFastBac-Dual_BNIP3(1-158aa)-EGFP-TEV-GST (W18A/L21A; deltaLIR) was a gift from Sascha Martens (Addgene plasmid # 223766 ; http://n2t.net/addgene:223766 ; RRID:Addgene_223766)
