[The description below was written by a language model from this plasmid's Addgene catalogue record and pLannotate feature annotations shown in this document.]
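Description:
pFastBac-Dual_BNIP3(1-158aa)-EGFP-TEV-GST (W18A/L21A; deltaLIR) is a 7.1 kb baculovirus donor plasmid built on the pFastBac Dual (pFBD) backbone for producing recombinant protein in insect cells. In bacteria it is maintained through a high-copy ColE1/pUC-type origin and selected with ampicillin (β-lactamase); an f1 origin is also present. The expression region lies between the Tn7R and Tn7L ends of a mini-Tn7 element, together with a gentamicin acetyltransferase marker driven by the Pc integron promoter. This arrangement allows site-specific transposition of the cassette into a baculovirus shuttle genome (bacmid) in a suitable E. coli host, from which recombinant virus is then generated.

The backbone carries two divergent late baculoviral promoters. The polyhedrin promoter drives the insert, terminated by the SV40 polyadenylation signal. The p10 promoter, paired with the HSV TK poly(A) signal, has no coding sequence annotated downstream and appears to be unused. The insert encodes the soluble cytosolic portion of human BNIP3 (residues 1–158, lacking the transmembrane region). The annotation tool matched it to the mouse orthologue, but the record lists it as human. It carries the W18A/L21A substitutions, which disable the LC3-interacting region (LIR) and so should prevent binding to ATG8-family proteins. BNIP3 is fused at its C terminus to a green fluorescent protein (annotated as mEGFP), a TEV protease cleavage site and Schistosoma japonicum GST. This permits glutathione affinity purification, with TEV cleavage releasing fluorescent BNIP3-GFP from the GST tag. The stated purpose is recombinant protein purification, and the associated work concerns in vitro reconstitution of BNIP3/NIX mitophagy initiation, where this construct would plausibly serve as an LIR-deficient control.
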