Features (pLannotate 1.2.2; 20 found; start..end, strand, type, name):
     81..97      +  CDS            lacZα (fragment): LacZα fragment of β-galactosidase; lacZ fragment
    102..556     +  rep_origin     f1 ori (sequence partly withheld): f1 bacteriophage origin of replication; arrow indicates direction of (+) strand synthesis
    582..686     +  promoter       AmpR promoter: bla
    687..1547    +  CDS            AmpR: β-lactamase; bla; confers resistance to ampicillin, carbenicillin, and related antibiotics
   1718..2306    +  rep_origin     ori: high-copy-number ColE1/pMB1/pBR322/pUC origin of replication
   2492..2543    -  misc_feature   bom (fragment): basis of mobility region from pBR322
   2611..2835    -  mobile_element Tn7R: mini-Tn7 element (right end of the Tn7 transposon) Tn7
   2902..3435    -  CDS            GmR: gentamycin acetyltransferase; aacC1; confers resistance to gentamycin
   3624..3652    -  promoter       Pc promoter: intI1 (promoter lies within the coding sequence); class 1 integron promoter
   3630..3989    -  CDS            YPR2_ECOLX (fragment): Protein predicted: Swiss-Prot protein existence level 4. From Escherichia coli.
   4160..4208    -  polyA_signal   HSV TK poly(A) signal: herpes simplex virus thymidine kinase polyadenylation signal (Cole and Stacy, 1985)
   4344..4453    -  promoter       p10 promoter: baculovirus promoter for expression in insect cells
   4477..4568    +  promoter       polyhedrin promoter: polh from Autographa californica; promoter for the baculovirus polyhedrin gene
   4611..5084    +  CDS            Bnip3 (fragment): BNIP3_MOUSE - Also known as Nip3. Experimental evidence at protein level: Swiss-Prot protein existence level 1. Apoptosis-inducing protein that can overcome BCL2 suppression. May play a role in repartitioning calcium between the two major intracellular calcium stores in association with BCL2 (By similarity). Involved in mitochondrial quality control via its interaction with SPATA18/MIEAP: in response to mitochondrial damage, participates in mitochondrial protein catabolic process (also named MALM) leading to the degradation of damaged proteins inside mitochondria. The physical interaction of S
   5094..5807    +  CDS            mEGFP: mEGFP is a basic (constitutively fluorescent) green fluorescent protein published in 2002, derived from Aequorea victoria. It has moderate acid sensitivity.
   5820..5840    +  CDS            TEV site: tobacco etch virus (TEV) protease recognition and cleavage site
   5871..6521    +  CDS            GST26_SCHJA: Experimental evidence at protein level: Swiss-Prot protein existence level 1. GST isoenzymes appear to play a central role in the parasite detoxification system. Other functions are also suspected including a role in increasing the solubility of haematin in the parasite gut. From Schistosoma japonicum (Blood fluke).
   6619..6702    +  CDS            large T antigen (fragment): large T antigen from SV40 (simian virus 40)
   6725..6859    +  polyA_signal   SV40 poly(A) signal: SV40 polyadenylation signal
   6888..7053    -  mobile_element Tn7L: mini-Tn7 element (left end of the Tn7 transposon) Tn7
>Addgene plasmid #223766 | pFastBac-Dual_BNIP3(1-158aa)-EGFP-TEV-GST (W18A/L21A; deltaLIR) | addgene full sequence | sequence record 448200 | Addgene NGS Result
TTCTCTGTCACAGAATGAAAATTTTTCTGTCATCTCTTCGTTATTAATGTTTGTAATTGACTGAATATCA
ACGCTTATTTGCAGCCTGAATGGCGAATGGG
[124 nt withheld, positions 102-225]
C
[91 nt withheld, positions 227-317]
A
[49 nt withheld, positions 319-367]
CCTTTGACGTTGGAGTCCACGTTCTT
[37 nt withheld, positions 394-430]
ACCCTATCTCGGTCTATTCTTTTGATTTATAAGGGATTTTGCCGATTTCGGCCTATTGGTTAAAAAATGA
GCTGATTTAACAAAAATTTAACGCGAATTTTAACAAAATATTAACGCTTACAATTTAGGTGGCACTTTTC
GGGGAAATGTGCGCGGAACCCCTATTTGTTTATTTTTCTAAATACATTCAAATATGTATCCGCTCATGAG
ACAATAACCCTGATAAATGCTTCAATAATATTGAAAAAGGAAGAGTATGAGTATTCAACATTTCCGTGTC
GCCCTTATTCCCTTTTTTGCGGCATTTTGCCTTCCTGTTTTTGCTCACCCAGAAACGCTGGTGAAAGTAA
AAGATGCTGAAGATCAGTTGGGTGCACGAGTGGGTTACATCGAACTGGATCTCAACAGCGGTAAGATCCT
TGAGAGTTTTCGCCCCGAAGAACGTTTTCCAATGATGAGCACTTTTAAAGTTCTGCTATGTGGCGCGGTA
TTATCCCGTATTGACGCCGGGCAAGAGCAACTCGGTCGCCGCATACACTATTCTCAGAATGACTTGGTTG
AGTACTCACCAGTCACAGAAAAGCATCTTACGGATGGCATGACAGTAAGAGAATTATGCAGTGCTGCCAT
AACCATGAGTGATAACACTGCGGCCAACTTACTTCTGACAACGATCGGAGGACCGAAGGAGCTAACCGCT
TTTTTGCACAACATGGGGGATCATGTAACTCGCCTTGATCGTTGGGAACCGGAGCTGAATGAAGCCATAC
CAAACGACGAGCGTGACACCACGATGCCTGTAGCAATGGCAACAACGTTGCGCAAACTATTAACTGGCGA
ACTACTTACTCTAGCTTCCCGGCAACAATTAATAGACTGGATGGAGGCGGATAAAGTTGCAGGACCACTT
CTGCGCTCGGCCCTTCCGGCTGGCTGGTTTATTGCTGATAAATCTGGAGCCGGTGAGCGTGGGTCTCGCG
GTATCATTGCAGCACTGGGGCCAGATGGTAAGCCCTCCCGTATCGTAGTTATCTACACGACGGGGAGTCA
GGCAACTATGGATGAACGAAATAGACAGATCGCTGAGATAGGTGCCTCACTGATTAAGCATTGGTAACTG
TCAGACCAAGTTTACTCATATATACTTTAGATTGATTTAAAACTTCATTTTTAATTTAAAAGGATCTAGG
TGAAGATCCTTTTTGATAATCTCATGACCAAAATCCCTTAACGTGAGTTTTCGTTCCACTGAGCGTCAGA
CCCCGTAGAAAAGATCAAAGGATCTTCTTGAGATCCTTTTTTTCTGCGCGTAATCTGCTGCTTGCAAACA
AAAAAACCACCGCTACCAGCGGTGGTTTGTTTGCCGGATCAAGAGCTACCAACTCTTTTTCCGAAGGTAA
CTGGCTTCAGCAGAGCGCAGATACCAAATACTGTTCTTCTAGTGTAGCCGTAGTTAGGCCACCACTTCAA
GAACTCTGTAGCACCGCCTACATACCTCGCTCTGCTAATCCTGTTACCAGTGGCTGCTGCCAGTGGCGAT
AAGTCGTGTCTTACCGGGTTGGACTCAAGACGATAGTTACCGGATAAGGCGCAGCGGTCGGGCTGAACGG
GGGGTTCGTGCACACAGCCCAGCTTGGAGCGAACGACCTACACCGAACTGAGATACCTACAGCGTGAGCT
ATGAGAAAGCGCCACGCTTCCCGAAGGGAGAAAGGCGGACAGGTATCCGGTAAGCGGCAGGGTCGGAACA
GGAGAGCGCACGAGGGAGCTTCCAGGGGGAAACGCCTGGTATCTTTATAGTCCTGTCGGGTTTCGCCACC
TCTGACTTGAGCGTCGATTTTTGTGATGCTCGTCAGGGGGGCGGAGCCTATGGAAAAACGCCAGCAACGC
GGCCTTTTTACGGTTCCTGGCCTTTTGCTGGCCTTTTGCTCACATGTTCTTTCCTGCGTTATCCCCTGAT
TCTGTGGATAACCGTATTACCGCCTTTGAGTGAGCTGATACCGCTCGCCGCAGCCGAACGACCGAGCGCA
GCGAGTCAGTGAGCGAGGAAGCGGAAGAGCGCCTGATGCGGTATTTTCTCCTTACGCATCTGTGCGGTAT
TTCACACCGCATAGACCAGCCGCGTAACCTGGCAAAATCGGTTACGGTTGAGTAATAAATGGATGCCCTG
CGTAAGCGGGTGTGGGCGGACAATAAAGTCTTAAACTGAACAAAATAGATCTAAACTATGACAATAAAGT
CTTAAACTAGACAGAATAGTTGTAAACTGAAATCAGTCCAGTTATGCTGTGAAAAAGCATACTGGACTTT
TGTTATGGCTAAAGCAAACTCTTCATTTTCTGAAGTGCAAATTGCCCGTCGTATTAAAGAGGGGCGTGGC
CAAGGGCATGGTAAAGACTATATTCGCGGCGTTGTGACAATTTACCGAACAACTCCGCGGCCGGGAAGCC
GATCTCGGCTTGAACGAATTGTTAGGTGGCGGTACTTGGGTCGATATCAAAGTGCATCACTTCTTCCCGT
ATGCCCAACTTTGTATAGAGAGCCACTGCGGGATCGTCACCGTAATCTGCTTGCACGTAGATCACATAAG
CACCAAGCGCGTTGGCCTCATGCTTGAGGAGATTGATGAGCGCGGTGGCAATGCCCTGCCTCCGGTGCTC
GCCGGAGACTGCGAGATCATAGATATAGATCTCACTACGCGGCTGCTCAAACTTGGGCAGAACGTAAGCC
GCGAGAGCGCCAACAACCGCTTCTTGGTCGAAGGCAGCAAGCGCGATGAATGTCTTACTACGGAGCAAGT
TCCCGAGGTAATCGGAGTCCGGCTGATGTTGGGAGTAGGTGGCTACGTCTCCGAACTCACGACCGAAAAG
ATCAAGAGCAGCCCGCATGGATTTGACTTGGTCAGGGCCGAGCCTACATGTGCGAATGATGCCCATACTT
GAGCCACCTAACTTTGTTTTAGGGCGACTGCCCTGCTGCGTAACATCGTTGCTGCTGCGTAACATCGTTG
CTGCTCCATAACATCAAACATCGACCCACGGCGTAACGCGCTTGCTGCTTGGATGCCCGAGGCATAGACT
GTACAAAAAAACAGTCATAACAAGCCATGAAAACCGCCACTGCGCCGTTACCACCGCTGCGTTCGGTCAA
GGTTCTGGACCAGTTGCGTGAGCGCATACGCTACTTGCATTACAGTTTACGAACCGAACAGGCTTATGTC
AACTGGGTTCGTGCCTTCATCCGTTTCCACGGTGTGCGTCACCCGGCAACCTTGGGCAGCAGCGAAGTCG
AGGCATTTCTGTCCTGGCTGGCGAACGAGCGCAAGGTTTCGGTCTCCACGCATCGTCAGGCATTGGCGGC
CTTGCTGTTCTTCTACGGCAAGGTGCTGTGCACGGATCTGCCCTTGCTTCAGGAGATCGGTAGACCTCGG
CCGTCGCGGCGCTTGCCGGTGGTGCTGACCCCGGATGAAGTGGTTCGCATCCTCGGTTTTCTGGAAGGCG
AGCATCGTTTGTTCGCCCAGGACTCTAGCTATAGTTCTAGTGGTTGGCTACGTACCCGTAGTGGCTATGG
CAGGGCTTGCCGCCCCGACGTTGGCTGCGAGCCCTGGGCCTTCACCCGAACTTGGGGGTTGGGGTGGGGA
AAAGGAAGAAACGCGGGCGTATTGGTCCCAATGGGGTCTCGGTGGGGTATCGACAGAGTGCCAGCCCTGG
GACCGAACCCCGCGTTTATGAACAAACGACCCAACACCCGTGCGTTTTATTCTGTCTTTTTATTGCCGTC
ATAGCGCGGGTTCCTTCCGGTATTGTCTCCTTCCGTGTTTCAGTTAGCCTCCCCCATCTCCCGGTACCGC
ATGCTATGCATCAGCTGCTAGCACCATGGCTCGAGATCCCGGGTGATCAAGTCTTCGTCGAGTGATTGTA
AATAAAATGTAATTTACAGTATAGTATTTTAATTAATATACAAATGATTTGATAATAATTCTTATTTAAC
TATAATATATTGTGTTGGGTTGAATTAAAGGTCCGTATACTCCGGAATATTAATAGATCATGGAGATAAT
TAAAATGATAACCATCTCGCAAATAAATAAGTATTTTACTGTTTTCGTAACAGTTTTGTAATAAAAAAAC
CTATAAATATTCCGGATTATTCATACCGTCCCACCATCGGGCGCGGATCCATGTCACAAAACGGGGCGCC
CGGAATGCAAGAGGAGAGTTTACAAGGCAGTGCTGTTGAGGCTCACTTTTCAAACAATGGCAATGGGGGT
TCAGTACCCGCCTCAGTTAGTATATACAATGGTGATATGGAAAAAATACTCTTAGATGCACAGCACGAAT
CTGGTCGCAGTTCCTCCAAGTCCTCCCATTGTGATTCGCCCCCAAGGAGCCAAACCCCGCAGGACACCAA
TCGGGCTTCTGAAACAGATACGCATAGCATCGGGGAGAAAAACAGCTCTCAATCTGAAGAAGATGACATT
GAACGGAGGAAGGAAGTGGAAAGCATTTTGAAGAAAAATTCGGACTGGATATGGGACTGGTCAAGTCGCC
CGGAGAATATTCCACCTAAAGAATTCCTTTTTAAGCATCCCAAGCGGACGGCAACGCTTTCTATGCGAAA
CACGTCAGTAATGAAAAAAGGAGGCATATTTTCGGGCTCGTCCGTGAGCAAGGGCGAGGAGCTGTTCACC
GGGGTGGTGCCCATCCTGGTCGAGCTGGACGGCGACGTAAACGGCCACAAGTTCAGCGTGTCCGGCGAGG
GCGAGGGCGATGCCACCTACGGCAAGCTGACCCTGAAGTTCATCTGCACCACCGGCAAGCTGCCCGTGCC
CTGGCCCACCCTCGTGACCACCCTGACCTACGGCGTGCAGTGCTTCAGCCGCTACCCCGACCACATGAAG
CAGCACGACTTCTTCAAGTCCGCCATGCCCGAAGGCTACGTCCAGGAGCGCACCATCTTCTTCAAGGACG
ACGGCAACTACAAGACCCGCGCCGAGGTGAAGTTCGAGGGCGACACCCTGGTGAACCGCATCGAGCTGAA
GGGCATCGACTTCAAGGAGGACGGCAACATCCTGGGGCACAAGCTGGAGTACAACTACAACAGCCACAAC
GTCTATATCATGGCCGACAAGCAGAAGAACGGCATCAAGGTGAACTTCAAGATCCGCCACAACATCGAGG
ACGGCAGCGTGCAGCTCGCCGACCACTACCAGCAGAACACCCCCATCGGCGACGGCCCCGTGCTGCTGCC
CGACAACCACTACCTGAGCACCCAGTCCAAGCTGAGCAAAGACCCCAACGAGAAGCGCGATCACATGGTC
CTGCTGGAGTTCGTGACCGCCGCCGGGATCACTCTCGGCATGGACGAGCTGTACAAGGGCGGCAGTGGCG
AAAACCTGTATTTTCAGGGCGGATCATTAGTCCCTAGAGGGAGCGGCGGTTCGCCAATCCTAGGTTATTG
GAAAATAAAGGGTCTGGTTCAACCTACCCGCCTTCTTCTAGAATATTTGGAGGAAAAATATGAAGAGCAC
TTGTACGAACGTGACGAGGGAGATAAGTGGAGGAACAAAAAATTCGAGCTAGGCCTTGAGTTCCCGAACC
TCCCGTACTATATCGATGGTGATGTGAAGCTTACACAGTCGATGGCTATCATTCGATATATAGCTGACAA
GCACAATATGTTGGGCGGATGCCCTAAGGAAAGAGCGGAGATCAGCATGTTAGAGGGGGCGGTATTAGAC
ATCAGATACGGAGTGTCTCGTATAGCATATAGTAAGGACTTCGAGACACTCAAAGTTGATTTTTTATCCA
AACTACCAGAGATGCTGAAGATGTTTGAAGACCGTTTGTGTCATAAAACTTACCTGAACGGGGACCACGT
CACTCATCCCGATTTTATGCTCTATGATGCCCTAGATGTAGTCCTATACATGGACCCAATGTGTCTCGAT
GCCTTCCCTAAGTTGGTGTGCTTTAAGAAACGAATCGAGGCAATTCCACAGATTGACAAGTACCTCAAGT
CTTCCAAATATATTGCTTGGCCCCTGCAGGGATGGCAGGCCACTTTCGGGGGAGGTGACCATCCTCCGAA
ATGAGAATTCAAAGGCCTACGTCGACGAGCTCACTAGTCGCGGCCGCTTTCGAATCTAGAGCCTGCAGTC
TCGACAAGCTTGTCGAGAAGTACTAGAGGATCATAATCAGCCATACCACATTTGTAGAGGTTTTACTTGC
TTTAAAAAACCTCCCACACCTCCCCCTGAACCTGAAACATAAAATGAATGCAATTGTTGTTGTTAACTTG
TTTATTGCAGCTTATAATGGTTACAAATAAAGCAATAGCATCACAAATTTCACAAATAAAGCATTTTTTT
CACTGCATTCTAGTTGTGGTTTGTCCAAACTCATCAATGTATCTTATCATGTCTGGATCTGATCACTGCT
TGAGCCTAGGAGATCCGAACCAGATAAGTGAAATCTAGTTCCAAACTATTTTGTCATTTTTAATTTTCGT
ATTAGCTTACGACGCTACACCCAGTTCCCATCTATTTTGTCACTCTTCCCTAAATAATCCTTAAAAACTC
CATTTCCACCCCTCCCAGTTCCCAACTATTTTGTCCGCCCACAGCGGGGCATTTTTCTTCCTGTTATGTT
TTTAATCAAACATCCTGCCAACTCCATGTGACAAACCGTCATCTTCGGCTACTTT
